Addgene plasmid #178931: BASIC_SEVA_49.10
Purpose: BASIC DNA assembly vector
Depositing lab: Paul Freemont. Depositing organization: Imperial College London. Publication: basicsynbio and the BASIC SEVA collection: software and vectors for an established DNA assembly method. Haines MC, Carling B, Marshall J, Shenshin VA, Baldwin GS, Freemont P, Storch M. Synth Biol (Oxf). 2022 Oct 11;7(1):ysac023. doi: 10.1093/synbio/ysac023. eCollection 2022. PubMed 36381610.
Backbone
  Vector backbone: BASIC_SEVA_49.10
  Backbone size w/o insert (bp): 2724
  Vector type: Synthetic Biology
Growth in bacteria
  Bacterial resistance: Spectinomycin, 50 μg/mL
  Growth temperature: 37°C
  Growth strain: DH5alpha
  Copy number: Low Copy
Gene/Insert
  Gene/Insert name: mScarlet counter-selection cassette
  Species: Synthetic
  Insert size (bp): 878
  Cloning method: Unknown
  Sequencing primers: 5′ ggcggcggatttgtcctac; 3′ ggtgagaatccaggggtcc
Depositor comments: Cloning method: BASIC DNA assembly . Please visit https://www.biorxiv.org/content/10.1101/2022.01.06.446575v2 for bioRxiv preprint.
How to cite: BASIC_SEVA_49.10 was a gift from Paul Freemont (Addgene plasmid # 178931 ; http://n2t.net/addgene:178931 ; RRID:Addgene_178931)
