[The description below was written by a language model from this plasmid's Addgene catalogue record and pLannotate feature annotations shown in this document.]
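Description:
BASIC_SEVA_49.10 is a bacterial synthetic-biology vector designed as a recipient backbone for BASIC DNA assembly, belonging to a collection that adapts the modular SEVA plasmid layout to this assembly method. The sequenced plasmid is about 3.6 kb, consistent with the recorded 2.7 kb backbone plus an 878 bp insert. It is propagated in E. coli and selected with spectinomycin through the aadA aminoglycoside adenylyltransferase gene (SmR), which also confers streptomycin resistance. A short gentamicin acetyltransferase fragment annotated just upstream is a remnant rather than a functional marker. Replication depends on a ColE1/pMB1-type origin accompanied by the rop gene. Rop dampens copy number, in line with the low-copy designation in the record. A pBR322 bom (basis of mobility) region and a fragment of mbeC lie next to the origin. These are carried over from the pBR322/ColE1 lineage, and the record does not describe any use of them for mobilisation.

The insert is a synthetic mScarlet counter-selection cassette, in which a constitutive bacterial promoter annotated as a J23119 fragment drives the red fluorescent protein mScarlet. The lambda t0 and rrnB T1 terminators flank this region, as is typical of SEVA-style designs, insulating the cargo position from transcription in the marker and origin modules. In a counter-selection design of this kind, the assembled parts are expected to replace the mScarlet cassette. Colonies carrying unmodified vector would then remain red, while correct assemblies would lack the fluorescence and can be picked out visually. The feature table does not annotate the BASIC linker or prefix/suffix sequences that would define the assembly junctions, so their exact positions cannot be stated from this record.
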