Features (pLannotate 1.2.2; 10 found; start..end, strand, type, name):
     68..162     +  terminator     lambda t0 terminator: transcription terminator from phage lambda
    335..391     +  CDS            GmR (fragment): gentamycin acetyltransferase; aacC1; confers resistance to gentamycin
    398..1189    +  CDS            SmR: aminoglycoside adenylyltransferase (Murphy, 1985); aadA; confers resistance to spectinomycin and streptomycin
   1288..1876    +  rep_origin     ori: high-copy-number ColE1/pMB1/pBR322/pUC origin of replication
   2062..2202    -  misc_feature   bom: basis of mobility region from pBR322
   2304..2495    -  CDS            rop: Rop protein, which maintains plasmids at low copy number; rop
   2536..2646    +  CDS            mbeC (fragment): MBEC_ECOLX - Experimental evidence at protein level: Swiss-Prot protein existence level 1. Required for efficient mobilization of ColE1 plasmid and is thus essential to promote the specific transfer of the plasmid during conjugation. Probably functions by inducing DNA bending, helping the MbeA relaxase to melt the DNA around the nic site and cleave the phosphodiester bond. Binds specifically double-stranded DNA (dsDNA) containing the ColE1 oriT but does not recognize the inverted repeat (IR). From Escherichia coli.
   2675..2761    -  terminator     rrnB T1 terminator: Escherichia coli rrnB; transcription terminator T1 from the E. coli rrnB gene
   2839..2867    +  promoter       J23119 promoter (fragment): bacterial promoter (Registry of Standard Biological Parts BBa J23119)
   2895..3590    +  CDS            mScarlet: mScarlet is a basic (constitutively fluorescent) red fluorescent protein published in 2016, derived from synthetic construct. It has moderate acid sensitivity.
>Addgene plasmid #178931 | BASIC_SEVA_49.10 | addgene full sequence | sequence record 353845 | Addgene NGS Result
GGCTCGGGTAAGAACTCGCACTTCGTGGAAACACTATTATCTGGTGGGTCTCTGTCCACTAGTCTTGGAC
TCCTGTTGATAGATCCAGTAATGACCTCAGAACTCCATCTGGATTTGTTCAGAACGCTCGGTTGCCGCCG
GGCGTTTTTTATTGGTGAGAATCCAGGGGTCCCCAATAATTACGATTTACGTATTTAAATGAACCTTGAC
CGAACGCAGCGGTGGTAACGGCGCAGTGGCGGTTTTCATGGCTTGTTATGACTGTTTTTTTGGGGTACAG
TCTATGCCTCGGGCATCCAAGCAGCAAGCGCGTTACGCCGTGGGTCGATGTTTGATGTTATGGAGCAGCA
ACGATGTTACGCAGCAGGGCAGTCGCCCTAAAACAAAGTTAAACATCATGAGGGAAGCGGTGATCGCCGA
AGTATCGACTCAACTATCAGAGGTAGTTGGCGTCATCGAGCGCCATCTCGAACCGACGTTGCTGGCCGTA
CATTTGTACGGCTCCGCAGTGGATGGCGGCCTGAAGCCACACAGTGATATTGATTTGCTGGTTACGGTGA
CCGTAAGGCTTGATGAAACAACGCGGCGAGCTTTGATCAACGACCTTTTGGAAACTTCGGCTTCCCCTGG
AGAGAGCGAGATTCTCCGCGCTGTAGAAGTCACCATTGTTGTGCACGACGACATCATTCCGTGGCGTTAT
CCAGCTAAGCGCGAACTGCAATTTGGAGAATGGCAGCGCAATGACATTCTTGCAGGTATCTTCGAGCCAG
CCACGATCGACATTGATCTGGCTATCTTGCTGACAAAAGCAAGAGAACATAGCGTTGCCTTGGTAGGTCC
AGCGGCGGAGGAACTCTTTGATCCGGTTCCTGAACAGGATCTATTTGAGGCGCTAAATGAAACCTTAACG
CTATGGAACTCGCCGCCCGACTGGGCTGGCGATGAGCGAAATGTAGTGCTTACGTTGTCCCGCATTTGGT
ACAGCGCAGTAACCGGCAAAATCGCGCCGAAGGATGTCGCTGCCGACTGGGCAATGGAGCGCCTGCCGGC
CCAGTATCAGCCCGTCATACTTGAAGCTAGACAGGCTTATCTTGGACAAGAAGAAGATCGCTTGGCCTCG
CGCGCAGATCAGTTGGAAGAATTTGTCCACTACGTGAAAGGCGAGATCACCAAGGTAGTCGGCAAATAAG
ACAATTGTCGGCTCGGCCCACTTGTGTGTCTCGTACAATTCTGAGGTCCACACAGATAGTGTCCGGCCGG
CCCCGTAGAAAAGATCAAAGGATCTTCTTGAGATCCTTTTTTTCTGCGCGTAATCTGCTGCTTGCAAACA
AAAAAACCACCGCTACCAGCGGTGGTTTGTTTGCCGGATCAAGAGCTACCAACTCTTTTTCCGAAGGTAA
CTGGCTTCAGCAGAGCGCAGATACCAAATACTGTCCTTCTAGTGTAGCCGTAGTTAGGCCACCACTTCAA
GAACTCTGTAGCACCGCCTACATACCTCGCTCTGCTAATCCTGTTACCAGTGGCTGCTGCCAGTGGCGAT
AAGTCGTGTCTTACCGGGTTGGACTCAAGACGATAGTTACCGGATAAGGCGCAGCGGTCGGGCTGAACGG
GGGGTTCGTGCACACAGCCCAGCTTGGAGCGAACGACCTACACCGAACTGAGATACCTACAGCGTGAGCT
ATGAGAAAGCGCCACGCTTCCCGAAGGGAGAAAGGCGGACAGGTATCCGGTAAGCGGCAGGGTCGGAACA
GGAGAGCGCACGAGGGAGCTTCCAGGGGGAAACGCCTGGTATCTTTATAGTCCTGTCGGGTTTCGCCACC
TCTGACTTGAGCGTCGATTTTTGTGATGCTCGTCAGGGGGGCGGAGCCTATGGAAAAACGCCAGCAACGC
GGCCTTTTTACGGTTCCTGGCCTTTTGCTGGCCTTTTGCTCACATGTTCTTTCCTGCGTTATCCCCTGAT
TCTGTGGATAACCGTATTACCGCCTTTGAGTGAGCTGATACCGCTCGCCGCAGCCGAACGACCGAGCGCA
GCGAGTCAGTGAGCGAGGAAGCGGAAGAGCGCCTGATGCGGTATTTTCTCCTTACGCATCTGTGCGGTAT
TTCACACCGCATATGGTGCACTCTCAGTACAATCTGCTCTGATGCCGCATAGTTAAGCCAGTATACACTC
CGCTATCGCTACGTGACTGGGTCATGGCTGCGCCCCGACACCCGCCAACACCCGCTGACGCGCCCTGACG
GGCTTGTCTGCTCCCGGCATCCGCTTACAGACAAGCTGTGACCGTCTCCGGGAGCTGCATGTGTCAGAGG
TTTTCACCGTCATCACCGAAACGCGCGAGGCAGCTGCGGTAAAGCTCATCAGCGTGGTCGTGCAGCGATT
CACAGATGTCTGCCTGTTCATCCGCGTCCAGCTCGTTGAGTTTCTCCAGAAGCGTTAATGTCTGGCTTCT
GATAAAGCGGGCCATGTTAAGGGCGGTTTTTTCCTGTTTGGTCACTGATGCCTCCGTGTAAGGGGGATTT
CTGTTCATGGGGGTAATGATACCGATGAAACGAGAGAGGATGCTCACGATACGGGTTACTGATGATGAAC
ATGCCCGGTTACTGGAACGTTGTGAGGGTAAACAACTGGCGGTATGGATGCGGCGGGGGCGCGCCCAGCT
GTCTAGGGCGGCGGATTTGTCCTACTCAGGAGAGCGTTCACCGACAAACAACAGATAAAACGAAAGGCCC
AGTCTTTCGACTGAGCCTTTCGTTTTATTTGATGCCTTTAATTAAGGCTCGGGAGACCTATCGGTAATAA
CAGTCCAATCTGGTGTAACTTCGGAATCGTCCTTTACGGCTAGCTCAGTCCTAGGTATAGTGCTAGCTAC
TAGTGAAAGAGGAGAAATACTAGTATGGTTAGCAAAGGCGAGGCGGTTATCAAGGAGTTTATGCGTTTTA
AGGTTCACATGGAGGGTAGCATGAATGGTCACGAGTTCGAGATCGAGGGTGAAGGCGAGGGTCGTCCGTA
CGAAGGCACCCAGACCGCGAAGCTGAAAGTGACCAAGGGTGGCCCGCTGCCGTTCAGCTGGGACATCCTG
AGCCCGCAGTTCATGTATGGCAGCCGTGCGTTTACCAAACACCCGGCGGACATTCCGGATTACTATAAGC
AAAGCTTCCCGGAAGGTTTTAAATGGGAGCGTGTTATGAACTTCGAAGATGGTGGCGCGGTGACCGTTAC
CCAGGACACCAGCCTGGAGGATGGCACCCTGATTTACAAGGTGAAACTGCGTGGCACCAACTTTCCGCCG
GATGGTCCGGTTATGCAGAAGAAAACGATGGGTTGGGAAGCGAGCACCGAGCGTCTGTATCCGGAAGATG
GCGTGCTGAAGGGTGATATCAAAATGGCGCTGCGTCTGAAGGACGGTGGCCGTTACCTGGCGGATTTTAA
GACCACCTATAAAGCGAAGAAACCGGTGCAAATGCCGGGTGCGTACAACGTTGACCGTAAACTGGATATT
ACCAGCCACAACGAGGATTATACCGTGGTTGAGCAATATGAGCGTAGCGAGGGTCGCCACAGCACCGGCG
GCATGGACGAACTGTATAAGGGATCCTAATAA
